Addgene plasmid #60432: pPB-hCMV1-hNANOG-IV
Purpose: tet-inducible human NANOG
Depositing lab: Austin Smith. Depositing organization: University of Cambridge. Publication: Resetting Transcription Factor Control Circuitry toward Ground-State Pluripotency in Human. Takashima Y, Guo G, Loos R, Nichols J, Ficz G, Krueger F, Oxley D, Santos F, Clarke J, Mansfield W, Reik W, Bertone P, Smith A. Cell. 2014 Sep 11;158(6):1254-69. doi: 10.1016/j.cell.2014.08.029. PubMed 25215486.
Backbone
  Vector backbone: hCMV1
  Backbone manufacturer: Dr. Hitoshi Niwa
  Vector type: Mammalian Expression
Growth in bacteria
  Bacterial resistance: Ampicillin, 100 μg/mL
  Growth temperature: 37°C
  Growth strain: DH5alpha
  Copy number: High Copy
Gene/Insert
  Gene/Insert name: NANOG
  Species: H. sapiens (human)
  Entrez Gene: NANOG
Terms and licenses: Academic/Nonprofit Terms; Industry Terms: Not Available to Industry
How to cite: pPB-hCMV1-hNANOG-IV was a gift from Austin Smith (Addgene plasmid # 60432 ; http://n2t.net/addgene:60432 ; RRID:Addgene_60432)
