[The description below was written by a language model from this plasmid's Addgene catalogue record and pLannotate feature annotations shown in this document.]
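Description:
pPB-hCMV1-hNANOG-IV is a 7,831 bp mammalian expression plasmid for tetracycline-inducible expression of human NANOG. It is built on the hCMV1 backbone and propagated in E. coli as a high-copy plasmid through a ColE1/pUC-type origin, with ampicillin selection from AmpR under its own bla promoter. An f1 origin, T7 and T3 promoters, and lacZα, lac promoter/operator and lacI fragments are remnants of a pBluescript-type cloning backbone. The "PB" prefix suggests a piggyBac transposon design for genomic integration, but no transposon terminal repeats are annotated in the feature table, so the record does not confirm this.

The expression unit is driven by a tetracycline response element containing seven tetO copies fused to a minimal CMV promoter, so transcription depends on a tet transactivator. The plasmid does not appear to encode one, so it must be supplied separately. A rabbit β-globin intron follows the promoter and is a standard element for improving transcript processing and expression. The NANOG coding sequence is flanked by attB1 and attB2 sites, indicating that it was introduced by Gateway recombination. Downstream, an EMCV IRES directs translation of the yellow fluorescent protein Venus from the same transcript (presumably the "IV" in the name), so fluorescence reports induction of the transgene. PGK and bGH polyadenylation signals terminate the cassette, and a further PGK poly(A) fragment lies upstream of the response element. Only a short HygR fragment is annotated, so no complete mammalian selection marker is evident. The associated publication concerns resetting human pluripotent cells toward ground-state pluripotency, which is consistent with use for controlled NANOG induction in such cells.
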