Features (pLannotate 1.2.2; 30 found; start..end, strand, type, name):
     30..458     -  rep_origin     f1 ori (sequence partly withheld): f1 bacteriophage origin of replication; arrow indicates direction of (+) strand synthesis
    463..620     -  CDS            lacZα (fragment): LacZα fragment of β-galactosidase; lacZ fragment
    623..641     +  promoter       T7 promoter: promoter for bacteriophage T7 RNA polymerase
    963..1034    +  polyA_signal   PGK poly(A) signal (fragment): mouse phosphoglycerate kinase 1 polyadenylation signal
   1075..1345    +  protein_bind   tetracycline response element: contains seven copies of the tetracycline operator tetO tetracycline repressor TetR
   1356..1373    +  misc_feature   MCS (fragment): pUC18/19 multiple cloning site
   1378..1416    +  promoter       minimal CMV promoter: human cytomegalovirus (CMV) immediate early promoter
   1539..2111    +  intron         β-globin intron: intron from rabbit β-globin gene
   2176..2200    +  protein_bind   attB1: mutant version of attB; recombination site for the Gateway® BP reaction BP Clonase™
   2206..3120    +  CDS            NANOG: NANOG_HUMAN - Experimental evidence at protein level: Swiss-Prot protein existence level 1. Transcription regulator involved in inner cell mass and embryonic stem (ES) cells proliferation and self-renewal. Imposes pluripotency on ES cells and prevents their differentiation towards extraembryonic endoderm and trophectoderm lineages. Blocks bone morphogenetic protein-induced mesoderm differentiation of ES cells by physically interacting with SMAD1 and interfering with the recruitment of coactivators to the active SMAD transcriptional complexes. Acts as a transcriptional activator or repressor. B
   3125..3149    -  protein_bind   attB2: mutant version of attB; recombination site for the Gateway® BP reaction BP Clonase™
   3224..3247    -  misc_feature   MCS (fragment): pBluescript multiple cloning site
   3249..3821    +  misc_feature   IRES: internal ribosome entry site (IRES) of the encephalomyocarditis virus (EMCV)
   3835..4554    +  CDS            Venus: yellow fluorescent protein (YFP) with fast and efficient maturation (Nagai et al., 2002) mammalian codon-optimized
   4571..4625    +  CDS            HygR (fragment): aminoglycoside phosphotransferase from E. coli confers resistance to hygromycin
   4629..4903    +  polyA_signal   PGK poly(A) signal (fragment): mouse phosphoglycerate kinase 1 polyadenylation signal
   4945..5169    +  polyA_signal   bGH poly(A) signal: bovine growth hormone polyadenylation signal
   5173..5189    +  promoter       SV40 promoter (fragment): SV40 enhancer and early promoter
   5240..5256    -  protein_bind   lac operator: The lac repressor binds to the lac operator to inhibit transcription in E. coli. This inhibition can be relieved by adding lactose or isopropyl-β-D-thiogalactopyranoside (IPTG). lac repressor encoded by lacI
   5264..5294    -  promoter       lac promoter: promoter for the E. coli lac operon
   5309..5330    -  protein_bind   CAP binding site: CAP binding activates transcription in the presence of cAMP. E. coli catabolite activator protein
   5343..5382    -  CDS            lacI (fragment): lac repressor; lacI; The lac repressor binds to the lac operator to inhibit transcription in E. coli. This inhibition can be relieved by adding lactose or isopropyl-β-D-thiogalactopyranoside (IPTG).
   5643..5661    -  promoter       T3 promoter: promoter for bacteriophage T3 RNA polymerase
   5706..5722    -  protein_bind   lac operator: The lac repressor binds to the lac operator to inhibit transcription in E. coli. This inhibition can be relieved by adding lactose or isopropyl-β-D-thiogalactopyranoside (IPTG). lac repressor encoded by lacI
   5730..5760    -  promoter       lac promoter: promoter for the E. coli lac operon
   5775..5796    -  protein_bind   CAP binding site: CAP binding activates transcription in the presence of cAMP. E. coli catabolite activator protein
   5809..5901    -  CDS            lacI (fragment): lac repressor; lacI; The lac repressor binds to the lac operator to inhibit transcription in E. coli. This inhibition can be relieved by adding lactose or isopropyl-β-D-thiogalactopyranoside (IPTG).
   6084..6672    -  rep_origin     ori: high-copy-number ColE1/pMB1/pBR322/pUC origin of replication
   6843..7703    -  CDS            AmpR: β-lactamase; bla; confers resistance to ampicillin, carbenicillin, and related antibiotics
   7704..7808    -  promoter       AmpR promoter: bla
>Addgene plasmid #60432 | pPB-hCMV1-hNANOG-IV | depositor full sequence | sequence record 145904 | pPB-hCMV1-hNANOG-IV sequence 7831 bps
CTAAATTGTAAGCGTTAATATTTTGTTAAAATTCGCGTTAAATTTTTGTTAAATCAGCTCATTTTTTAAC
CAATAGGCCGAAATCGGCAAAATCCCTTATAAATCAAAAGAATAGACCGAGATAGGGT
[37 nt withheld, positions 129-165]
AAAGAACGTGGACTCCAACGTCAAAGG
[49 nt withheld, positions 193-241]
T
[91 nt withheld, positions 243-333]
G
[124 nt withheld, positions 335-458]
CCCATTCGCCATTCAGGCTGCGCAACTGTTGGGAAGGGCGATCGGTGCGGGCCTCTTCGCTATTACGCCA
GCTGGCGAAAGGGGGATGTGCTGCAAGGCGATTAAGTTGGGTAACGCCAGGGTTTTCCCAGTCACGACGT
TGTAAAACGACGGCCAGTGAATTGTAATACGACTCACTATAGGGCGAATTGGGTACCTTAACCCTAGAAA
GATAGTCTGCGTAAAATTGACGCATGCATTCTTGAAATATTGCTCTCTCTTTCTAAATAGCGCGAATCCG
TCGCTGTGCATTTAGGACATCTCAGTCGCCGCTTGGAGCTCCCGTGAGGCGTGCTTGTCAATGCGGTAAG
TGTCACTGATTTTGAACTATAACGACCGCGTGAGTCAAAATGACGCATGATTATCTTTTACGTGACTTTT
AAGATTTAACTCATACGATAATTATATTGTTATTTCATGTTCTACTTACGTGATAACTTATTATATATAT
ATTTTCTTGTTATAGATATCATAATTTAAACAAGCAAAACCAAATTAAGGGCCAGCTCATTCCTCCCACT
CATGATCTATAGATCTGGATCCGTCGACAACGGCAAGCTTACATCGAGTTTACCACTCCCTATCAGTGAT
AGAGAAAAGTGAAAGTCGAGTTTACCACTCCCTATCAGTGATAGAGAAAAGTGAAAGTCGAGTTTACCAC
TCCCTATCAGTGATAGAGAAAAGTGAAAGTCGAGTTTACCACTCCCTATCAGTGATAGAGAAAAGTGAAA
GTCGAGTTTACCACTCCCTATCAGTGATAGAGAAAAGTGAAAGTCGAGTTTACCACTCCCTATCAGTGAT
AGAGAAAAGTGAAAGTCGAGTTTACCACTCCCTATCAGTGATAGAGAAAAGTGAAAGTCGAGCTCGGTAC
CCGGGTCGAGGTAGGCGTGTACGGTGGGAGGCCTATATAAGCAGAGCTCGTTTAGTGAACCGTCAGATCG
CCTGGAGACGCCATCCACGCTGTTTTGACCTCCATAGAAGACACCGGGACCGATCCAGCCTCCGCGGGAC
TCAGACACCCGGGATCCTGAGAACTTCAGGGTGAGTTTGGGGACCCTTGATTGTTCTTTCTTTTTCGCTA
TTGTAAAATTCATGTTATATGGAGGGGGCAAAGTTTTCAGGGTGTTGTTTAGAATGGGAAGATGTCCCTT
GTATCACCATGGACCCTCATGATAATTTTGTTTCTTTCACTTTCTACTCTGTTGACAACCATTGTCTCCT
CTTATTTTCTTTTCATTTTCTGTAACTTTTTCGTTAAACTTTAGCTTGCATTTGTAACGAATTTTTAAAT
TCACTTTTGTTTATTTGTCAGATTGTAAGTACTTTCTCTAATCACTTTTTTTTCAAGGCAATCAGGGTAT
ATTATATTGTACTTCAGCACAGTTTTAGAGAACAATTGTTATAATTAAATGATAAGGTAGAATATTTCTG
CATATAAATTCTGGCTGGCGTGGAAATATTCTTATTGGTAGAAACAACTACACCCTGGTCATCATCCTGC
CTTTCTCTTTATGGTTACAATGATATACACTGTTTGAGATGAGGATAAAATACTCTGAGTCCAAACCGGG
CCCCTCTGCTAACCATGTTCATGCCTTCTTCTCTTTCCTACAGCTCCTGGGCAACGTGCTGGTTGTTGTG
CTGTCTCATCATTTTGGCAAAGAATTCCTCGAATCAAACAAGTTTGTACAAAAAAGCAGGCTTCACCATG
AGTGTGGATCCAGCTTGTCCCCAAAGCTTGCCTTGCTTTGAAGCATCCGACTGTAAAGAATCTTCACCTA
TGCCTGTGATTTGTGGGCCTGAAGAAAACTATCCATCCTTGCAAATGTCTTCTGCTGAGATGCCTCACAC
GGAGACTGTCTCTCCTCTTCCCTCCTCCATGGATCTGCTTATTCAGGACAGCCCTGATTCTTCCACCAGT
CCCAAAGGCAAACAACCCACTTCTGCAGAGAATAGTGTCGCAAAAAAGGAAGACAAGGTCCCAGTCAAGA
AACAGAAGACCAGAACTGTGTTCTCTTCCACCCAGCTGTGTGTACTCAATGATAGATTTCAGAGACAGAA
ATACCTCAGCCTCCAGCAGATGCAAGAACTCTCCAACATCCTGAACCTCAGCTACAAACAGGTGAAGACC
TGGTTCCAGAACCAGAGAATGAAATCTAAGAGGTGGCAGAAAAACAACTGGCCGAAGAATAGCAATGGTG
TGACGCAGAAGGCCTCAGCACCTACCTACCCCAGCCTCTACTCTTCCTACCACCAGGGATGCCTGGTGAA
CCCGACTGGGAACCTTCCAATGTGGAGCAACCAGACCTGGAACAATTCAACCTGGAGCAACCAGACCCAG
AACATCCAGTCCTGGAGCAACCACTCCTGGAACACTCAGACCTGGTGCACCCAATCCTGGAACAATCAGG
CCTGGAACAGTCCCTTCTATAACTGTGGAGAGGAATCTCTGCAGTCCTGCATGCAGTTCCAGCCAAATTC
TCCTGCCAGTGACTTGGAGGCTGCTTTGGAAGCTGCTGGGGAAGGCCTTAATGTAATACAGCAGACCACT
AGGTATTTTAGTACTCCACAAACCATGGATTTATTCCTAAACTACTCCATGAACATGCAACCTGAAGACG
TGTGAGACCCAGCTTTCTTGTACAAAGTGGTTCGATTCGAGATCTCACGCGTGACTAGTGCCATGGCCTA
CCCATACGACGTGCCAGACTACGCCTAGCGGCCGCTCGATAAGCTTGATATCGAATTCCGCCCCTCTCCC
TCCCCCCCCCCTAACGTTACTGGCCGAAGCCGCTTGGAATAAGGCCGGTGTGCGTTTGTCTATATGTTAT
TTTCCACCATATTGCCGTCTTTTGGCAATGTGAGGGCCCGGAAACCTGGCCCTGTCTTCTTGACGAGCAT
TCCTAGGGGTCTTTCCCCTCTCGCCAAAGGAATGCAAGGTCTGTTGAATGTCGTGAAGGAAGCAGTTCCT
CTGGAAGCTTCTTGAAGACAAACAACGTCTGTAGCGACCCTTTGCAGGCAGCGGAACCCCCCACCTGGCG
ACAGGTGCCTCTGCGGCCAAAAGCCACGTGTATAAGATACACCTGCAAAGGCGGCACAACCCCAGTGCCA
CGTTGTGAGTTGGATAGTTGTGGAAAGAGTCAAATGGCTCTCCTCAAGCGTATTCAACAAGGGGCTGAAG
GATGCCCAGAAGGTACCCCATTGTATGGGATCTGATCTGGGGCCTCGGTGCACATGCTTTACATGTGTTT
AGTCGAGGTTAAAAAACGTCTAGGCCCCCCGAACCACGGGGACGTGGTTTTCCTTTGAAAAACACGATGA
TAATATGGCCACAACCATGGTGAGCAAGGGCGAGGAGCTGTTCACCGGGGTGGTGCCCATCCTGGTCGAG
CTGGACGGCGACGTAAACGGCCACAAGTTCAGCGTGTCCGGCGAGGGCGAGGGCGATGCCACCTACGGCA
AGCTGACCCTGAAGCTGATCTGCACCACCGGCAAGCTGCCCGTGCCCTGGCCCACCCTCGTGACCACCCT
GGGCTACGGCCTGCAGTGCTTCGCCCGCTACCCCGACCACATGAAGCAGCACGACTTCTTCAAGTCCGCC
ATGCCCGAAGGCTACGTCCAGGAGCGCACCATCTTCTTCAAGGACGACGGCAACTACAAGACCCGCGCCG
AGGTGAAGTTCGAGGGCGACACCCTGGTGAACCGCATCGAGCTGAAGGGCATCGACTTCAAGGAGGACGG
CAACATCCTGGGGCACAAGCTGGAGTACAACTACAACAGCCACAACGTCTATATCACCGCCGACAAGCAG
AAGAACGGCATCAAGGCCAACTTCAAGATCCGCCACAACATCGAGGACGGCGGCGTGCAGCTCGCCGACC
ACTACCAGCAGAACACCCCCATCGGCGACGGCCCCGTGCTGCTGCCCGACAACCACTACCTGAGCTACCA
GTCCGCCCTGAGCAAAGACCCCAACGAGAAGCGCGATCACATGGTCCTGCTGGAGTTCGTGACCGCCGCC
GGGATCACTCTCGGCATGGACGAGCTGTACAAGTAAAGCGGCCAGCTTATCGACTCGCCGATAGTGGAAA
CCGACGCCCCAGCACTCGTCCGAGGGCAAAGGAATAGTCGAGAAATTGATGATCTATTAAACAATAAAGA
TGTCCACATGGAAGTTTTTCCTGTCATACTTTGTTAAGAAGGGTGAGAACAGAGTACCTACATTTTGAAT
GGAAGGATTGGAGCTACGGGGGTGGGGGTGGGGTGGGATTAGATAAATGCCTGCTCTTTACTGAAGGCTC
TTTACTATTGCTTTATGATAATGTTTCATAGTTGGATATCATAATTTAAACAAGCAAAACCAAATTAAGG
GCCAGCTCATTCCTCCCACTCATGATCTATAGATCCTAAGCTTATCGATGATCTAGAGCTCGCTGATCAG
CCTCGACTGTGCCTTCTAGTTGCCAGCCATCTGTTGTTTGCCCCTCCCCCGTGCCTTCCTTGACCCTGGA
AGGTGCCACTCCCACTGTCCTTTCCTAATAAAATGAGGAAATTGCATCGCATTGTCTGAGTAGGTGTCAT
TCTATTCTGGGGGGTGGGGTGGGGCAGGACAGCAAGGGGGAGGATTGGGAAGACAATAGCAGGCATGCTG
GGGATGCGGTGGGCTCTATGGCTTCTGAGGCGGAAAGAACCTGCAGCCCAAGCTTGGCGTAATCATGGTC
ATAGCTGTTTCCTGTGTGAAATTGTTATCCGCTCACAATTCCACACAACATACGAGCCGGAAGCATAAAG
TGTAAAGCCTGGGGTGCCTAATGAGTGAGCTAACTCACATTAATTGCGTTGCGCTCACTGCCCGCTTTCC
AGTCGGGAAACCTGTCGTGCCAGCGGATCCTTTGTTACTTTATAGAAGAAATTTTGAGTTTTTGTTTTTT
TTTAATAAATAAATAAACATAAATAAATTGTTTGTTGAATTTATTATTAGTATGTAAGTGTAAATATAAT
AAAACTTAATATCTATTCAAATTAATAAATAAACCTCGATATACAGACCGATAAAACACATGCGTCAATT
TTACGCATGATTATCTTTAACGTACGTCACAATATGATTATCTTTCTAGGGTTAAAGAGCTCCAGCTTTT
GTTCCCTTTAGTGAGGGTTAATTTCGAGCTTGGCGTAATCATGGTCATAGCTGTTTCCTGTGTGAAATTG
TTATCCGCTCACAATTCCACACAACATACGAGCCGGAAGCATAAAGTGTAAAGCCTGGGGTGCCTAATGA
GTGAGCTAACTCACATTAATTGCGTTGCGCTCACTGCCCGCTTTCCAGTCGGGAAACCTGTCGTGCCAGC
TGCATTAATGAATCGGCCAACGCGCGGGGAGAGGCGGTTTGCGTATTGGGCGCTCTTCCGCTTCCTCGCT
CACTGACTCGCTGCGCTCGGTCGTTCGGCTGCGGCGAGCGGTATCAGCTCACTCAAAGGCGGTAATACGG
TTATCCACAGAATCAGGGGATAACGCAGGAAAGAACATGTGAGCAAAAGGCCAGCAAAAGGCCAGGAACC
GTAAAAAGGCCGCGTTGCTGGCGTTTTTCCATAGGCTCCGCCCCCCTGACGAGCATCACAAAAATCGACG
CTCAAGTCAGAGGTGGCGAAACCCGACAGGACTATAAAGATACCAGGCGTTTCCCCCTGGAAGCTCCCTC
GTGCGCTCTCCTGTTCCGACCCTGCCGCTTACCGGATACCTGTCCGCCTTTCTCCCTTCGGGAAGCGTGG
CGCTTTCTCATAGCTCACGCTGTAGGTATCTCAGTTCGGTGTAGGTCGTTCGCTCCAAGCTGGGCTGTGT
GCACGAACCCCCCGTTCAGCCCGACCGCTGCGCCTTATCCGGTAACTATCGTCTTGAGTCCAACCCGGTA
AGACACGACTTATCGCCACTGGCAGCAGCCACTGGTAACAGGATTAGCAGAGCGAGGTATGTAGGCGGTG
CTACAGAGTTCTTGAAGTGGTGGCCTAACTACGGCTACACTAGAAGGACAGTATTTGGTATCTGCGCTCT
GCTGAAGCCAGTTACCTTCGGAAAAAGAGTTGGTAGCTCTTGATCCGGCAAACAAACCACCGCTGGTAGC
GGTGGTTTTTTTGTTTGCAAGCAGCAGATTACGCGCAGAAAAAAAGGATCTCAAGAAGATCCTTTGATCT
TTTCTACGGGGTCTGACGCTCAGTGGAACGAAAACTCACGTTAAGGGATTTTGGTCATGAGATTATCAAA
AAGGATCTTCACCTAGATCCTTTTAAATTAAAAATGAAGTTTTAAATCAATCTAAAGTATATATGAGTAA
ACTTGGTCTGACAGTTACCAATGCTTAATCAGTGAGGCACCTATCTCAGCGATCTGTCTATTTCGTTCAT
CCATAGTTGCCTGACTCCCCGTCGTGTAGATAACTACGATACGGGAGGGCTTACCATCTGGCCCCAGTGC
TGCAATGATACCGCGAGACCCACGCTCACCGGCTCCAGATTTATCAGCAATAAACCAGCCAGCCGGAAGG
GCCGAGCGCAGAAGTGGTCCTGCAACTTTATCCGCCTCCATCCAGTCTATTAATTGTTGCCGGGAAGCTA
GAGTAAGTAGTTCGCCAGTTAATAGTTTGCGCAACGTTGTTGCCATTGCTACAGGCATCGTGGTGTCACG
CTCGTCGTTTGGTATGGCTTCATTCAGCTCCGGTTCCCAACGATCAAGGCGAGTTACATGATCCCCCATG
TTGTGCAAAAAAGCGGTTAGCTCCTTCGGTCCTCCGATCGTTGTCAGAAGTAAGTTGGCCGCAGTGTTAT
CACTCATGGTTATGGCAGCACTGCATAATTCTCTTACTGTCATGCCATCCGTAAGATGCTTTTCTGTGAC
TGGTGAGTACTCAACCAAGTCATTCTGAGAATAGTGTATGCGGCGACCGAGTTGCTCTTGCCCGGCGTCA
ATACGGGATAATACCGCGCCACATAGCAGAACTTTAAAAGTGCTCATCATTGGAAAACGTTCTTCGGGGC
GAAAACTCTCAAGGATCTTACCGCTGTTGAGATCCAGTTCGATGTAACCCACTCGTGCACCCAACTGATC
TTCAGCATCTTTTACTTTCACCAGCGTTTCTGGGTGAGCAAAAACAGGAAGGCAAAATGCCGCAAAAAAG
GGAATAAGGGCGACACGGAAATGTTGAATACTCATACTCTTCCTTTTTCAATATTATTGAAGCATTTATC
AGGGTTATTGTCTCATGAGCGGATACATATTTGAATGTATTTAGAAAAATAAACAAATAGGGGTTCCGCG
CACATTTCCCCGAAAAGTGCCAC
