>Addgene plasmid #60432 | pPB-hCMV1-hNANOG-IV | addgene partial sequence | sequence record 145901 | Bglob-intron-F 5'-ctggtcatcatcctgccttt-3'
TTTGAGATGAGGATAAAATACTCTGAGTCCAAACCGGGCCCCTCTGCTAACCATGTTCATGCCTTCTTCT
CTTTCCTACAGCTCCTGGGCAACGTGCTGGTTGTTGTGCTGTCTCATCATTTTGGCAAAGAATTCCTCGA
ATCAAACAAGTTTGTACAAAAAAGCAGGCTTCACCATGAGTGTGGATCCAGCTTGTCCCCAAAGCTTGCC
TTGCTTTGAAGCATCCGACTGTAAAGAATCTTCACCTATGCCTGTGATTTGTGGGCCTGAAGAAAACTAT
CCATCCTTGCAAATGTCTTCTGCTGAGATGCCTCACACGGAGACTGTCTCTCCTCTTCCCTCCTCCATGG
ATCTGCTTATTCAGGACAGCCCTGATTCTTCCACCAGTCCCAAAGGCAAACAACCCACTTCTGCAGAGAA
TAGTGTCGCAAAAAAGGAAGACAAGGTCCCAGTCAAGAAACAGAAGACCAGAACTGTGTTCTCTTCCACC
CAGCTGTGTGTACTCAATGATAGATTTCAGAGACAGAAATACCTCAGCCTCCAGCAGATGCAAGAACTCT
CCAACATCCTGAACCTCAGCTACAAACAGGTGAAGACCTGGTTCCAGAACCAGAGAATGAAATCTAAGAG
GTGGCAGAAAAACAACTGGCCGAAGAATAGCAATGGTGTGACGCAGAAGGCCTCAGCACCTACCTACCCC
AGCCTCTACTCTTCCTACCACCAGGGATGCCTGGTGAACCCGACTGGGAACCTTCCAATGTGGAGCAACC
AGACCTGGAACAATTCAACCTGGAGCAACCAGACCCAGAACATCCAGTCCTGGAGCAACCACTCCTGGAA
CACTCAGACCTGGTGCACCCAATCCTGGAACAATCAGGCCTGGAACAGTCCCTTCTATAACTGTGGAGAG
GAATCTCTGCAGTCCTGCATGCAGTTCCAGCCAAATTCTCCTG
