>Addgene plasmid #60432 | pPB-hCMV1-hNANOG-IV | addgene partial sequence | sequence record 145902 | hNanog-F 5'-ggtggcagaaaaacaactgg-3'
AGGCCTCAGCACCTACCTACCCCAGCCTCTACTCTTCCTACCACCAGGGATGCCTGGTGAACCCGACTGG
GAACCTTCCAATGTGGAGCAACCAGACCTGGAACAATTCAACCTGGAGCAACCAGACCCAGAACATCCAG
TCCTGGAGCAACCACTCCTGGAACACTCAGACCTGGTGCACCCAATCCTGGAACAATCAGGCCTGGAACA
GTCCCTTCTATAACTGTGGAGAGGAATCTCTGCAGTCCTGCATGCAGTTCCAGCCAAATTCTCCTGCCAG
TGACTTGGAGGCTGCTTTGGAAGCTGCTGGGGAAGGCCTTAATGTAATACAGCAGACCACTAGGTATTTT
AGTACTCCACAAACCATGGATTTATTCCTAAACTACTCCATGAACATGCAACCTGAAGACGTGTGAGACC
CAGCTTTCTTGTACAAAGTGGTTCGATTCGAGATCTCACGCGTGACTAGTGCCATGGCCTACCCATACGA
CGTGCCAGACTACGCCTAGCGGCCGCTCGATAAGCTTGATATCGAATTCCGCCCC
